Addgene plasmid #86332: PX458_ZNF580_2
Purpose: Encodes gRNA for 3' target of human ZNF580
Depositing lab: Eric Mendenhall & Richard M. Myers. Depositing organization: University of Alabama in Huntsville. Publication: CETCh-seq: CRISPR epitope tagging ChIP-seq of DNA-binding proteins. Savic D, Partridge EC, Newberry KM, Smith SB, Meadows SK, Roberts BS, Mackiewicz M, Mendenhall EM, Myers RM. Genome Res. 2015 Sep 9. 10.1101/gr.193540.115 PubMed 26355004.
Backbone
  Vector backbone: PX458
  Vector type: CRISPR
Growth in bacteria
  Bacterial resistance: Ampicillin, 100 μg/mL
  Growth temperature: 37°C
  Growth strain: DH5alpha
  Copy number: High Copy
Gene/Insert
  Gene/Insert name: gRNA against ZNF580
  gRNA/shRNA sequence: GCCTCCACTAAGCTCGAGACC
  Species: H. sapiens (human)
  Entrez Gene: ZNF580
  Cloning method: Gibson Cloning
  Sequencing primers: 5′ pBR322ori-F
Terms and licenses: Academic/Nonprofit Terms; Industry Terms: Not Available to Industry
Depositor comments: Note: This plasmid is part of the Mendenhall and Meyers CRISPR-based Tagging system to add a tag (currently using FLAG) to endogenous proteins. Please see https://www.addgene.org/crispr/tagging/ for more details.
How to cite: PX458_ZNF580_2 was a gift from Eric Mendenhall & Richard M. Myers (Addgene plasmid # 86332 ; http://n2t.net/addgene:86332 ; RRID:Addgene_86332)
