[The description below was written by a language model from this plasmid's Addgene catalogue record and pLannotate feature annotations shown in this document.]
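Description:
PX458_ZNF580_2 is a 9,294-nt mammalian CRISPR expression plasmid built on the PX458 backbone, an all-in-one vector that delivers both a guide RNA and Streptococcus pyogenes Cas9 by transfection. It is propagated in E. coli as a high-copy plasmid through a ColE1/pUC-type origin and selected with ampicillin via the β-lactamase (AmpR) gene. The annotated backbone also contains an M13/f1-type phage origin, a single AAV2 inverted terminal repeat, and small pBR322-derived bom and rop fragments, which appear to be backbone remnants rather than functional elements of the design.

The payload consists of two expression units. A human U6 RNA polymerase III promoter drives a guide directed against the 3' end of human ZNF580, introduced by Gibson cloning and fused to the S. pyogenes gRNA scaffold. The table also lists a second, partial scaffold fragment immediately downstream. The second unit uses a CMV enhancer, chicken β-actin promoter and hybrid intron to express Cas9, which the annotation tool splits into contiguous N- and C-terminal portions that together span one continuous coding region. This is followed by a nucleoplasmin nuclear localization signal, EGFP and a bovine growth hormone polyadenylation signal. The linker between Cas9 and EGFP is not annotated in the table. EGFP allows transfected cells to be identified or sorted.

The plasmid belongs to a CRISPR-based tagging system developed for epitope-tagging ChIP-seq of DNA-binding proteins. Cutting near the 3' end of the endogenous gene supports insertion of a tag, currently FLAG, so the native ZNF580 protein can be studied with a standard tag antibody. The donor template carrying the tag is not part of this construct.
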