Features (pLannotate 1.2.2; 19 found; start..end, strand, type, name):
     17..257     +  promoter       U6 promoter: RNA polymerase III promoter for human U6 snRNA
    287..362     +  misc_RNA       gRNA scaffold: guide RNA scaffold for the Streptococcus pyogenes CRISPR/Cas9 system
    369..412     +  misc_RNA       gRNA scaffold (fragment): guide RNA scaffold for the Streptococcus pyogenes CRISPR/Cas9 system
    459..744     +  enhancer       CMV enhancer: human cytomegalovirus immediate early enhancer; contains an 18-bp deletion relative to the standard CMV enhancer
    746..1023    +  promoter       chicken β-actin promoter: No description available
   1024..1252    +  intron         hybrid intron: hybrid between chicken β-actin (CBA) and minute virus of mice (MMV) introns (Gray et al., 2011)
   1390..2991    +  CDS            Cas9(N): N-terminal portion of Streptococcus pyogenes Cas9 (Zetsche et al., 2015)
   2992..5490    +  CDS            Cas9(C): C-terminal portion of Streptococcus pyogenes Cas9 (Zetsche et al., 2015)
   5491..5538    +  CDS            nucleoplasmin NLS: bipartite nuclear localization signal from nucleoplasmin
   5608..6321    +  CDS            EGFP: EGFP is a basic (constitutively fluorescent) green fluorescent protein published in 1996, derived from Aequorea victoria. It is reported to be a rapidly-maturing weak dimer with moderate acid sensitivity.
   6355..6466    +  polyA_signal   bGH poly(A) signal: bovine growth hormone polyadenylation signal
   6571..6711    +  repeat_region  AAV2 ITR: inverted terminal repeat of adeno-associated virus serotype 2 inverted
   6716..6767    -  misc_feature   bom (fragment): basis of mobility region from pBR322
   6786..7166    +  rep_origin     M13 ori (sequence partly withheld): M13 bacteriophage origin of replication; arrow indicates direction of (+) strand synthesis
   7242..7291    -  misc_feature   bom (fragment): basis of mobility region from pBR322
   7393..7428    -  CDS            rop (fragment): Rop protein, which maintains plasmids at low copy number; rop
   7523..7627    +  promoter       AmpR promoter: bla
   7628..8488    +  CDS            AmpR: β-lactamase; bla; confers resistance to ampicillin, carbenicillin, and related antibiotics
   8659..9247    +  rep_origin     ori: high-copy-number ColE1/pMB1/pBR322/pUC origin of replication
>Addgene plasmid #86332 | PX458_ZNF580_2 | depositor full sequence | sequence record 168213 | Full Sequence
TTTTGCTCACATGTNNGAGGGCCTATTTCCCATGATTCCTTCATATTTGCATATACGATACAAGGCTGTT
AGAGAGATAATTGGAATTAATTTGACTGTAAACACAAAGATATTAGTACAAAATACGTGACGTAGAAAGT
AATAATTTCTTGGGTAGTTTGCAGTTTTAAAATTATGTTTTAAAATGGACTATCATATGCTTACCGTAAC
TTGAAAGTATTTCGATTTCTTGGCTTTATATATCTTGTGGAAAGGACGAAACACCGCCTCCACTAAGCTC
GAGACCGTTTTAGAGCTAGAAATAGCAAGTTAAAATAAGGCTAGTCCGTTATCAACTTGAAAAAGTGGCA
CCGAGTCGGTGCTTTTTTGTTTTAGAGCTAGAAATAGCAAGTTAAAATAAGGCTAGTCCGTTTTTAGCGC
GTGCGCCAATTCTGCAGACAAATGGCTCTAGAGGTACCCGTTACATAACTTACGGTAAATGGCCCGCCTG
GCTGACCGCCCAACGACCCCCGCCCATTGACGTCAATAGTAACGCCAATAGGGACTTTCCATTGACGTCA
ATGGGTGGAGTATTTACGGTAAACTGCCCACTTGGCAGTACATCAAGTGTATCATATGCCAAGTACGCCC
CCTATTGACGTCAATGACGGTAAATGGCCCGCCTGGCATTGTGCCCAGTACATGACCTTATGGGACTTTC
CTACTTGGCAGTACATCTACGTATTAGTCATCGCTATTACCATGGTCGAGGTGAGCCCCACGTTCTGCTT
CACTCTCCCCATCTCCCCCCCCTCCCCACCCCCAATTTTGTATTTATTTATTTTTTAATTATTTTGTGCA
GCGATGGGGGCGGGGGGGGGGGGGGGGCGCGCGCCAGGCGGGGCGGGGCGGGGCGAGGGGCGGGGCGGGG
CGAGGCGGAGAGGTGCGGCGGCAGCCAATCAGAGCGGCGCGCTCCGAAAGTTTCCTTTTATGGCGAGGCG
GCGGCGGCGGCGGCCCTATAAAAAGCGAAGCGCGCGGCGGGCGGGAGTCGCTGCGACGCTGCCTTCGCCC
CGTGCCCCGCTCCGCCGCCGCCTCGCGCCGCCCGCCCCGGCTCTGACTGACCGCGTTACTCCCACAGGTG
AGCGGGCGGGACGGCCCTTCTCCTCCGGGCTGTAATTAGCTGAGCAAGAGGTAAGGGTTTAAGGGATGGT
TGGTTGGTGGGGTATTAATGTTTAATTACCTGGAGCACCTGCCTGAAATCACTTTTTTTCAGGTTGGACC
GGTGCCACCATGGACTATAAGGACCACGACGGAGACTACAAGGATCATGATATTGATTACAAAGACGATG
ACGATAAGATGGCCCCAAAGAAGAAGCGGAAGGTCGGTATCCACGGAGTCCCAGCAGCCGACAAGAAGTA
CAGCATCGGCCTGGACATCGGCACCAACTCTGTGGGCTGGGCCGTGATCACCGACGAGTACAAGGTGCCC
AGCAAGAAATTCAAGGTGCTGGGCAACACCGACCGGCACAGCATCAAGAAGAACCTGATCGGAGCCCTGC
TGTTCGACAGCGGCGAAACAGCCGAGGCCACCCGGCTGAAGAGAACCGCCAGAAGAAGATACACCAGACG
GAAGAACCGGATCTGCTATCTGCAAGAGATCTTCAGCAACGAGATGGCCAAGGTGGACGACAGCTTCTTC
CACAGACTGGAAGAGTCCTTCCTGGTGGAAGAGGATAAGAAGCACGAGCGGCACCCCATCTTCGGCAACA
TCGTGGACGAGGTGGCCTACCACGAGAAGTACCCCACCATCTACCACCTGAGAAAGAAACTGGTGGACAG
CACCGACAAGGCCGACCTGCGGCTGATCTATCTGGCCCTGGCCCACATGATCAAGTTCCGGGGCCACTTC
CTGATCGAGGGCGACCTGAACCCCGACAACAGCGACGTGGACAAGCTGTTCATCCAGCTGGTGCAGACCT
ACAACCAGCTGTTCGAGGAAAACCCCATCAACGCCAGCGGCGTGGACGCCAAGGCCATCCTGTCTGCCAG
ACTGAGCAAGAGCAGACGGCTGGAAAATCTGATCGCCCAGCTGCCCGGCGAGAAGAAGAATGGCCTGTTC
GGAAACCTGATTGCCCTGAGCCTGGGCCTGACCCCCAACTTCAAGAGCAACTTCGACCTGGCCGAGGATG
CCAAACTGCAGCTGAGCAAGGACACCTACGACGACGACCTGGACAACCTGCTGGCCCAGATCGGCGACCA
GTACGCCGACCTGTTTCTGGCCGCCAAGAACCTGTCCGACGCCATCCTGCTGAGCGACATCCTGAGAGTG
AACACCGAGATCACCAAGGCCCCCCTGAGCGCCTCTATGATCAAGAGATACGACGAGCACCACCAGGACC
TGACCCTGCTGAAAGCTCTCGTGCGGCAGCAGCTGCCTGAGAAGTACAAAGAGATTTTCTTCGACCAGAG
CAAGAACGGCTACGCCGGCTACATTGACGGCGGAGCCAGCCAGGAAGAGTTCTACAAGTTCATCAAGCCC
ATCCTGGAAAAGATGGACGGCACCGAGGAACTGCTCGTGAAGCTGAACAGAGAGGACCTGCTGCGGAAGC
AGCGGACCTTCGACAACGGCAGCATCCCCCACCAGATCCACCTGGGAGAGCTGCACGCCATTCTGCGGCG
GCAGGAAGATTTTTACCCATTCCTGAAGGACAACCGGGAAAAGATCGAGAAGATCCTGACCTTCCGCATC
CCCTACTACGTGGGCCCTCTGGCCAGGGGAAACAGCAGATTCGCCTGGATGACCAGAAAGAGCGAGGAAA
CCATCACCCCCTGGAACTTCGAGGAAGTGGTGGACAAGGGCGCTTCCGCCCAGAGCTTCATCGAGCGGAT
GACCAACTTCGATAAGAACCTGCCCAACGAGAAGGTGCTGCCCAAGCACAGCCTGCTGTACGAGTACTTC
ACCGTGTATAACGAGCTGACCAAAGTGAAATACGTGACCGAGGGAATGAGAAAGCCCGCCTTCCTGAGCG
GCGAGCAGAAAAAGGCCATCGTGGACCTGCTGTTCAAGACCAACCGGAAAGTGACCGTGAAGCAGCTGAA
AGAGGACTACTTCAAGAAAATCGAGTGCTTCGACTCCGTGGAAATCTCCGGCGTGGAAGATCGGTTCAAC
GCCTCCCTGGGCACATACCACGATCTGCTGAAAATTATCAAGGACAAGGACTTCCTGGACAATGAGGAAA
ACGAGGACATTCTGGAAGATATCGTGCTGACCCTGACACTGTTTGAGGACAGAGAGATGATCGAGGAACG
GCTGAAAACCTATGCCCACCTGTTCGACGACAAAGTGATGAAGCAGCTGAAGCGGCGGAGATACACCGGC
TGGGGCAGGCTGAGCCGGAAGCTGATCAACGGCATCCGGGACAAGCAGTCCGGCAAGACAATCCTGGATT
TCCTGAAGTCCGACGGCTTCGCCAACAGAAACTTCATGCAGCTGATCCACGACGACAGCCTGACCTTTAA
AGAGGACATCCAGAAAGCCCAGGTGTCCGGCCAGGGCGATAGCCTGCACGAGCACATTGCCAATCTGGCC
GGCAGCCCCGCCATTAAGAAGGGCATCCTGCAGACAGTGAAGGTGGTGGACGAGCTCGTGAAAGTGATGG
GCCGGCACAAGCCCGAGAACATCGTGATCGAAATGGCCAGAGAGAACCAGACCACCCAGAAGGGACAGAA
GAACAGCCGCGAGAGAATGAAGCGGATCGAAGAGGGCATCAAAGAGCTGGGCAGCCAGATCCTGAAAGAA
CACCCCGTGGAAAACACCCAGCTGCAGAACGAGAAGCTGTACCTGTACTACCTGCAGAATGGGCGGGATA
TGTACGTGGACCAGGAACTGGACATCAACCGGCTGTCCGACTACGATGTGGACCATATCGTGCCTCAGAG
CTTTCTGAAGGACGACTCCATCGACAACAAGGTGCTGACCAGAAGCGACAAGAACCGGGGCAAGAGCGAC
AACGTGCCCTCCGAAGAGGTCGTGAAGAAGATGAAGAACTACTGGCGGCAGCTGCTGAACGCCAAGCTGA
TTACCCAGAGAAAGTTCGACAATCTGACCAAGGCCGAGAGAGGCGGCCTGAGCGAACTGGATAAGGCCGG
CTTCATCAAGAGACAGCTGGTGGAAACCCGGCAGATCACAAAGCACGTGGCACAGATCCTGGACTCCCGG
ATGAACACTAAGTACGACGAGAATGACAAGCTGATCCGGGAAGTGAAAGTGATCACCCTGAAGTCCAAGC
TGGTGTCCGATTTCCGGAAGGATTTCCAGTTTTACAAAGTGCGCGAGATCAACAACTACCACCACGCCCA
CGACGCCTACCTGAACGCCGTCGTGGGAACCGCCCTGATCAAAAAGTACCCTAAGCTGGAAAGCGAGTTC
GTGTACGGCGACTACAAGGTGTACGACGTGCGGAAGATGATCGCCAAGAGCGAGCAGGAAATCGGCAAGG
CTACCGCCAAGTACTTCTTCTACAGCAACATCATGAACTTTTTCAAGACCGAGATTACCCTGGCCAACGG
CGAGATCCGGAAGCGGCCTCTGATCGAGACAAACGGCGAAACCGGGGAGATCGTGTGGGATAAGGGCCGG
GATTTTGCCACCGTGCGGAAAGTGCTGAGCATGCCCCAAGTGAATATCGTGAAAAAGACCGAGGTGCAGA
CAGGCGGCTTCAGCAAAGAGTCTATCCTGCCCAAGAGGAACAGCGATAAGCTGATCGCCAGAAAGAAGGA
CTGGGACCCTAAGAAGTACGGCGGCTTCGACAGCCCCACCGTGGCCTATTCTGTGCTGGTGGTGGCCAAA
GTGGAAAAGGGCAAGTCCAAGAAACTGAAGAGTGTGAAAGAGCTGCTGGGGATCACCATCATGGAAAGAA
GCAGCTTCGAGAAGAATCCCATCGACTTTCTGGAAGCCAAGGGCTACAAAGAAGTGAAAAAGGACCTGAT
CATCAAGCTGCCTAAGTACTCCCTGTTCGAGCTGGAAAACGGCCGGAAGAGAATGCTGGCCTCTGCCGGC
GAACTGCAGAAGGGAAACGAACTGGCCCTGCCCTCCAAATATGTGAACTTCCTGTACCTGGCCAGCCACT
ATGAGAAGCTGAAGGGCTCCCCCGAGGATAATGAGCAGAAACAGCTGTTTGTGGAACAGCACAAGCACTA
CCTGGACGAGATCATCGAGCAGATCAGCGAGTTCTCCAAGAGAGTGATCCTGGCCGACGCTAATCTGGAC
AAAGTGCTGTCCGCCTACAACAAGCACCGGGATAAGCCCATCAGAGAGCAGGCCGAGAATATCATCCACC
TGTTTACCCTGACCAATCTGGGAGCCCCTGCCGCCTTCAAGTACTTTGACACCACCATCGACCGGAAGAG
GTACACCAGCACCAAAGAGGTGCTGGACGCCACCCTGATCCACCAGAGCATCACCGGCCTGTACGAGACA
CGGATCGACCTGTCTCAGCTGGGAGGCGACAAAAGGCCGGCGGCCACGAAAAAGGCCGGCCAGGCAAAAA
AGAAAAAGGAATTCGGCAGTGGAGAGGGCAGAGGAAGTCTGCTAACATGCGGTGACGTCGAGGAGAATCC
TGGCCCAGTGAGCAAGGGCGAGGAGCTGTTCACCGGGGTGGTGCCCATCCTGGTCGAGCTGGACGGCGAC
GTAAACGGCCACAAGTTCAGCGTGTCCGGCGAGGGCGAGGGCGATGCCACCTACGGCAAGCTGACCCTGA
AGTTCATCTGCACCACCGGCAAGCTGCCCGTGCCCTGGCCCACCCTCGTGACCACCCTGACCTACGGCGT
GCAGTGCTTCAGCCGCTACCCCGACCACATGAAGCAGCACGACTTCTTCAAGTCCGCCATGCCCGAAGGC
TACGTCCAGGAGCGCACCATCTTCTTCAAGGACGACGGCAACTACAAGACCCGCGCCGAGGTGAAGTTCG
AGGGCGACACCCTGGTGAACCGCATCGAGCTGAAGGGCATCGACTTCAAGGAGGACGGCAACATCCTGGG
GCACAAGCTGGAGTACAACTACAACAGCCACAACGTCTATATCATGGCCGACAAGCAGAAGAACGGCATC
AAGGTGAACTTCAAGATCCGCCACAACATCGAGGACGGCAGCGTGCAGCTCGCCGACCACTACCAGCAGA
ACACCCCCATCGGCGACGGCCCCGTGCTGCTGCCCGACAACCACTACCTGAGCACCCAGTCCGCCCTGAG
CAAAGACCCCAACGAGAAGCGCGATCACATGGTCCTGCTGGAGTTCGTGACCGCCGCCGGGATCACTCTC
GGCATGGACGAGCTGTACAAGGAATTCTAACTAGAGCTCGCTGATCAGCCTCGACTGTGCCTTCTAGTTG
CCAGCCATCTGTTGTTTGCCCCTCCCCCGTGCCTTCCTTGACCCTGGAAGGTGCCACTCCCACTGTCCTT
TCCTAATAAAATGAGGAAATTGCATCGCATTGTCTGAGTAGGTGTCATTCTATTCTGGGGGGTGGGGTGG
GGCAGGACAGCAAGGGGGAGGATTGGGAAGAGAATAGCAGGCATGCTGGGGAGCGGCCGCAGGAACCCCT
AGTGATGGAGTTGGCCACTCCCTCTCTGCGCGCTCGCTCGCTCACTGAGGCCGGGCGACCAAAGGTCGCC
CGACGCCCGGGCTTTGCCCGGGCGGCCTCAGTGAGCGAGCGAGCGCGCAGCTGCCTGCAGGGGCGCCTGA
TGCGGTATTTTCTCCTTACGCATCTGTGCGGTATTTCACACCGCATA
[142 nt withheld, positions 6768-6909]
C
[141 nt withheld, positions 6911-7051]
CCTTTGACGTTGGAGTCCACGTTCTTT
[37 nt withheld, positions 7079-7115]
ACCCTATCTCGGGCTATTCTTTTGATTTATAAGGGATTTTGCCGATTTCGGCCTATTGGTTAAAAAATGA
GCTGATTTAACAAAAATTTAACGCGAATTTTAACAAAATATTAACGTTTACAATTTTATGGTGCACTCTC
AGTACAATCTGCTCTGATGCCGCATAGTTAAGCCAGCCCCGACACCCGCCAACACCCGCTGACGCGCCCT
GACGGGCTTGTCTGCTCCCGGCATCCGCTTACAGACAAGCTGTGACCGTCTCCGGGAGCTGCATGTGTCA
GAGGTTTTCACCGTCATCACCGAAACGCGCGAGACGAAAGGGCCTCGTGATACGCCTATTTTTATAGGTT
AATGTCATGATAATAATGGTTTCTTAGACGTCAGGTGGCACTTTTCGGGGAAATGTGCGCGGAACCCCTA
TTTGTTTATTTTTCTAAATACATTCAAATATGTATCCGCTCATGAGACAATAACCCTGATAAATGCTTCA
ATAATATTGAAAAAGGAAGAGTATGAGTATTCAACATTTCCGTGTCGCCCTTATTCCCTTTTTTGCGGCA
TTTTGCCTTCCTGTTTTTGCTCACCCAGAAACGCTGGTGAAAGTAAAAGATGCTGAAGATCAGTTGGGTG
CACGAGTGGGTTACATCGAACTGGATCTCAACAGCGGTAAGATCCTTGAGAGTTTTCGCCCCGAAGAACG
TTTTCCAATGATGAGCACTTTTAAAGTTCTGCTATGTGGCGCGGTATTATCCCGTATTGACGCCGGGCAA
GAGCAACTCGGTCGCCGCATACACTATTCTCAGAATGACTTGGTTGAGTACTCACCAGTCACAGAAAAGC
ATCTTACGGATGGCATGACAGTAAGAGAATTATGCAGTGCTGCCATAACCATGAGTGATAACACTGCGGC
CAACTTACTTCTGACAACGATCGGAGGACCGAAGGAGCTAACCGCTTTTTTGCACAACATGGGGGATCAT
GTAACTCGCCTTGATCGTTGGGAACCGGAGCTGAATGAAGCCATACCAAACGACGAGCGTGACACCACGA
TGCCTGTAGCAATGGCAACAACGTTGCGCAAACTATTAACTGGCGAACTACTTACTCTAGCTTCCCGGCA
ACAATTAATAGACTGGATGGAGGCGGATAAAGTTGCAGGACCACTTCTGCGCTCGGCCCTTCCGGCTGGC
TGGTTTATTGCTGATAAATCTGGAGCCGGTGAGCGTGGAAGCCGCGGTATCATTGCAGCACTGGGGCCAG
ATGGTAAGCCCTCCCGTATCGTAGTTATCTACACGACGGGGAGTCAGGCAACTATGGATGAACGAAATAG
ACAGATCGCTGAGATAGGTGCCTCACTGATTAAGCATTGGTAACTGTCAGACCAAGTTTACTCATATATA
CTTTAGATTGATTTAAAACTTCATTTTTAATTTAAAAGGATCTAGGTGAAGATCCTTTTTGATAATCTCA
TGACCAAAATCCCTTAACGTGAGTTTTCGTTCCACTGAGCGTCAGACCCCGTAGAAAAGATCAAAGGATC
TTCTTGAGATCCTTTTTTTCTGCGCGTAATCTGCTGCTTGCAAACAAAAAAACCACCGCTACCAGCGGTG
GTTTGTTTGCCGGATCAAGAGCTACCAACTCTTTTTCCGAAGGTAACTGGCTTCAGCAGAGCGCAGATAC
CAAATACTGTCCTTCTAGTGTAGCCGTAGTTAGGCCACCACTTCAAGAACTCTGTAGCACCGCCTACATA
CCTCGCTCTGCTAATCCTGTTACCAGTGGCTGCTGCCAGTGGCGATAAGTCGTGTCTTACCGGGTTGGAC
TCAAGACGATAGTTACCGGATAAGGCGCAGCGGTCGGGCTGAACGGGGGGTTCGTGCACACAGCCCAGCT
TGGAGCGAACGACCTACACCGAACTGAGATACCTACAGCGTGAGCTATGAGAAAGCGCCACGCTTCCCGA
AGGGAGAAAGGCGGACAGGTATCCGGTAAGCGGCAGGGTCGGAACAGGAGAGCGCACGAGGGAGCTTCCA
GGGGGAAACGCCTGGTATCTTTATAGTCCTGTCGGGTTTCGCCACCTCTGACTTGAGCGTCGATTTTTGT
GATGCTCGTCAGGGGGGCGGAGCCTATGGAAAAACGCCAGCAACGCGGCCTTTTTACGGTTCCTGGCCTT
TTGCTGGCC
