>Addgene plasmid #86332 | PX458_ZNF580_2 | addgene partial sequence | sequence record 170872 | Addgene Partial NGS Result
GACTATAAGGACCACGACGGAGACTACAAGGATCATGATATTGATTACAAAGACGATGACGATAAGATGG
CCCCAAAGAAGAAGCGGAAGGTCGGTATCCACGGAGTCCCAGCAGCCGACAAGAAGTACAGCATCGGCCT
GGACATCGGCACCAACTCTGTGGGCTGGGCCGTGATCACCGACGAGTACAAGGTGCCCAGCAAGAAATTC
AAGGTGCTGGGCAACACCGACCGGCACAGCATCAAGAAGAACCTGATCGGAGCCCTGCTGTTCGACAGCG
GCGAAACAGCCGAGGCCACCCGGCTGAAGAGAACCGCCAGAAGAAGATACACCAGACGGAAGAACCGGAT
CTGCTATCTGCAAGAGATCTTCAGCAACGAGATGGCCAAGGTGGACGACAGCTTCTTCCACAGACTGGAA
GAGTCCTTCCTGGTGGAAGAGGATAAGAAGCACGAGCGGCACCCCATCTTCGGCAACATCGTGGACGAGG
TGGCCTACCACGAGAAGTACCCCACCATCTACCACCTGAGAAAGAAACTGGTGGACAGCACCGACAAGGC
CGACCTGCGGCTGATCTATCTGGCCCTGGCCCACATGATCAAGTTCCGGGGCCACTTCCTGATCGAGGGC
GACCTGAACCCCGACAACAGCGACGTGGACAAGCTGTTCATCCAGCTGGTGCAGACCTACAACCAGCTGT
TCGAGGAAAACCCCATCAACGCCAGCGGCGTGGACGCCAAGGCCATCCTGTCTGCCAGACTGAGCAAGAG
CAGACGGCTGGAAAATCTGATCGCCCAGCTGCCCGGCGAGAAGAAGAATGGCCTGTTCGGAAACCTGATT
GCCCTGAGCCTGGGCCTGACCCCCAACTTCAAGAGCAACTTCGACCTGGCCGAGGATGCCAAACTGCAGC
TGAGCAAGGACACCTACGACGACGACCTGGACAACCTGCTGGCCCAGATCGGCGACCAGTACGCCGACCT
GTTTCTGGCCGCCAAGAACCTGTCCGACGCCATCCTGCTGAGCGACATCCTGAGAGTGAACACCGAGATC
ACCAAGGCCCCCCTGAGCGCCTCTATGATCAAGAGATACGACGAGCACCACCAGGACCTGACCCTGCTGA
AAGCTCTCGTGCGGCAGCAGCTGCCTGAGAAGTACAAAGAGATTTTCTTCGACCAGAGCAAGAACGGCTA
CGCCGGCTACATTGACGGCGGAGCCAGCCAGGAAGAGTTCTACAAGTTCATCAAGCCCATCCTGGAAAAG
ATGGACGGCACCGAGGAACTGCTCGTGAAGCTGAACAGAGAGGACCTGCTGCGGAAGCAGCGGACCTTCG
ACAACGGCAGCATCCCCCACCAGATCCACCTGGGAGAGCTGCACGCCATTCTGCGGCGGCAGGAAGATTT
TTACCCATTCCTGAAGGACAACCGGGAAAAGATCGAGAAGATCCTGACCTTCCGCATCCCCTACTACGTG
GGCCCTCTGGCCAGGGGAAACAGCAGATTCGCCTGGATGACCAGAAAGAGCGAGGAAACCATCACCCCCT
GGAACTTCGAGGAAGTGGTGGACAAGGGCGCTTCCGCCCAGAGCTTCATCGAGCGGATGACCAACTTCGA
TAAGAACCTGCCCAACGAGAAGGTGCTGCCCAAGCACAGCCTGCTGTACGAGTACTTCACCGTGTATAAC
GAGCTGACCAAAGTGAAATACGTGACCGAGGGAATGAGAAAGCCCGCCTTCCTGAGCGGCGAGCAGAAAA
AGGCCATCGTGGACCTGCTGTTCAAGACCAACCGGAAAGTGACCGTGAAGCAGCTGAAAGAGGACTACTT
CAAGAAAATCGAGTGCTTCGACTCCGTGGAAATCTCCGGCGTGGAAGATCGGTTCAACGCCTCCCTGGGC
ACATACCACGATCTGCTGAAAATTATCAAGGACAAGGACTTCCTGGACAATGAGGAAAACGAGGACATTC
TGGAAGATATCGTGCTGACCCTGACACTGTTTGAGGACAGAGAGATGATCGAGGAACGGCTGAAAACCTA
TGCCCACCTGTTCGACGACAAAGTGATGAAGCAGCTGAAGCGGCGGAGATACACCGGCTGGGGCAGGCTG
AGCCGGAAGCTGATCAACGGCATCCGGGACAAGCAGTCCGGCAAGACAATCCTGGATTTCCTGAAGTCCG
ACGGCTTCGCCAACAGAAACTTCATGCAGCTGATCCACGACGACAGCCTGACCTTTAAAGAGGACATCCA
GAAAGCCCAGGTGTCCGGCCAGGGCGATAGCCTGCACGAGCACATTGCCAATCTGGCCGGCAGCCCCGCC
ATTAAGAAGGGCATCCTGCAGACAGTGAAGGTGGTGGACGAGCTCGTGAAAGTGATGGGCCGGCACAAGC
CCGAGAACATCGTGATCGAAATGGCCAGAGAGAACCAGACCACCCAGAAGGGACAGAAGAACAGCCGCGA
GAGAATGAAGCGGATCGAAGAGGGCATCAAAGAGCTGGGCAGCCAGATCCTGAAAGAACACCCCGTGGAA
AACACCCAGCTGCAGAACGAGAAGCTGTACCTGTACTACCTGCAGAATGGGCGGGATATGTACGTGGACC
AGGAACTGGACATCAACCGGCTGTCCGACTACGATGTGGACCATATCGTGCCTCAGAGCTTTCTGAAGGA
CGACTCCATCGACAACAAGGTGCTGACCAGAAGCGACAAGAACCGGGGCAAGAGCGACAACGTGCCCTCC
GAAGAGGTCGTGAAGAAGATGAAGAACTACTGGCGGCAGCTGCTGAACGCCAAGCTGATTACCCAGAGAA
AGTTCGACAATCTGACCAAGGCCGAGAGAGGCGGCCTGAGCGAACTGGATAAGGCCGGCTTCATCAAGAG
ACAGCTGGTGGAAACCCGGCAGATCACAAAGCACGTGGCACAGATCCTGGACTCCCGGATGAACACTAAG
TACGACGAGAATGACAAGCTGATCCGGGAAGTGAAAGTGATCACCCTGAAGTCCAAGCTGGTGTCCGATT
TCCGGAAGGATTTCCAGTTTTACAAAGTGCGCGAGATCAACAACTACCACCACGCCCACGACGCCTACCT
GAACGCCGTCGTGGGAACCGCCCTGATCAAAAAGTACCCTAAGCTGGAAAGCGAGTTCGTGTACGGCGAC
TACAAGGTGTACGACGTGCGGAAGATGATCGCCAAGAGCGAGCAGGAAATCGGCAAGGCTACCGCCAAGT
ACTTCTTCTACAGCAACATCATGAACTTTTTCAAGACCGAGATTACCCTGGCCAACGGCGAGATCCGGAA
GCGGCCTCTGATCGAGACAAACGGCGAAACCGGGGAGATCGTGTGGGATAAGGGCCGGGATTTTGCCACC
GTGCGGAAAGTGCTGAGCATGCCCCAAGTGAATATCGTGAAAAAGACCGAGGTGCAGACAGGCGGCTTCA
GCAAAGAGTCTATCCTGCCCAAGAGGAACAGCGATAAGCTGATCGCCAGAAAGAAGGACTGGGACCCTAA
GAAGTACGGCGGCTTCGACAGCCCCACCGTGGCCTATTCTGTGCTGGTGGTGGCCAAAGTGGAAAAGGGC
AAGTCCAAGAAACTGAAGAGTGTGAAAGAGCTGCTGGGGATCACCATCATGGAAAGAAGCAGCTTCGAGA
AGAATCCCATCGACTTTCTGGAAGCCAAGGGCTACAAAGAAGTGAAAAAGGACCTGATCATCAAGCTGCC
TAAGTACTCCCTGTTCGAGCTGGAAAACGGCCGGAAGAGAATGCTGGCCTCTGCCGGCGAACTGCAGAAG
GGAAACGAACTGGCCCTGCCCTCCAAATATGTGAACTTCCTGTACCTGGCCAGCCACTATGAGAAGCTGA
AGGGCTCCCCCGAGGATAATGAGCAGAAACAGCTGTTTGTGGAACAGCACAAGCACTACCTGGACGAGAT
CATCGAGCAGATCAGCGAGTTCTCCAAGAGAGTGATCCTGGCCGACGCTAATCTGGACAAAGTGCTGTCC
GCCTACAACAAGCACCGGGATAAGCCCATCAGAGAGCAGGCCGAGAATATCATCCACCTGTTTACCCTGA
CCAATCTGGGAGCCCCTGCCGCCTTCAAGTACTTTGACACCACCATCGACCGGAAGAGGTACACCAGCAC
CAAAGAGGTGCTGGACGCCACCCTGATCCACCAGAGCATCACCGGCCTGTACGAGACACGGATCGACCTG
TCTCAGCTGGGAGGCGACAAAAGGCCGGCGGCCACGAAAAAGGCCGGCCAGGCAAAAAAGAAAAAGGAAT
TCGGCAGTGGAGAGGGCAGAGGAAGTCTGCTAACATGCGGTGACGTCGAGGAGAATCCTGGCCCAGTGAG
CAAGGGCGAGGAGCTGTTCACCGGGGTGGTGCCCATCCTGGTCGAGCTGGACGGCGACGTAAACGGCCAC
AAGTTCAGCGTGTCCGGCGAGGGCGAGGGCGATGCCACCTACGGCAAGCTGACCCTGAAGTTCATCTGCA
CCACCGGCAAGCTGCCCGTGCCCTGGCCCACCCTCGTGACCACCCTGACCTACGGCGTGCAGTGCTTCAG
CCGCTACCCCGACCACATGAAGCAGCACGACTTCTTCAAGTCCGCCATGCCCGAAGGCTACGTCCAGGAG
CGCACCATCTTCTTCAAGGACGACGGCAACTACAAGACCCGCGCCGAGGTGAAGTTCGAGGGCGACACCC
TGGTGAACCGCATCGAGCTGAAGGGCATCGACTTCAAGGAGGACGGCAACATCCTGGGGCACAAGCTGGA
GTACAACTACAACAGCCACAACGTCTATATCATGGCCGACAAGCAGAAGAACGGCATCAAGGTGAACTTC
AAGATCCGCCACAACATCGAGGACGGCAGCGTGCAGCTCGCCGACCACTACCAGCAGAACACCCCCATCG
GCGACGGCCCCGTGCTGCTGCCCGACAACCACTACCTGAGCACCCAGTCCGCCCTGAGCAAAGACCCCAA
CGAGAAGCGCGATCACATGGTCCTGCTGGAGTTCGTGACCGCCGCCGGGATCACTCTCGGCATGGACGAG
CTGTACAAGGAATTCTAACTAGAGCTCGCTGATCAGCCTCGACTGTGCCTTCTAGTTGCCAGCCATCTGT
TGTTTGCCCCTCCCCCGTGCCTTCCTTGACCCTGGAAGGTGCCACTCCCACTGTCCTTTCCTAATAAAAT
GAGGAAATTGCATCGCATTGTCTGAGTAGGTGTCATTCTATTCTGGGGGGTGGGGTGGGGCAGGACAGCA
AGGGGGAGGATTGGGAAGAGAATAGCAGGCATGCTGGGGAGCGGCCGCAGGAACCCCTAGTGATGGAGTT
GGCCACTCCCTCTCTGCGCGCTCGCTCGCTCACTGAGGCCGGGCGACCAAAGGTCGCCCGACGCCCGGGC
TTTGCCCGGGCGGCCTCAGTGAGCGAGCGAGCGCGCAGCTGCCTGCAGGGGCGCCTGATGCGGTATTTTC
TCCTTACGCATCTGTGCGGTATTTCACACCGCATA
[95 nt withheld, positions 5496-5590]
T
[46 nt withheld, positions 5592-5637]
C
[141 nt withheld, positions 5639-5779]
CCTTTGACGTTGGAGTCCACGTTCTTT
[37 nt withheld, positions 5807-5843]
ACTCTATCTCGGGCTATTCTTTTGATTTATAAGGGATTTTGCCGATTTCGGTCTATTGGTTAAAAAATGA
GCTGATTTAACAAAAATTTAACGCGAATTTTAACAAAATATTAACGTTTACAATTTTATGGTGCACTCTC
AGTACAATCTGCTCTGATGCCGCATAGTTAAGCCAGCCCCGACACCCGCCAACACCCGCTGACGCGCCCT
GACGGGCTTGTCTGCTCCCGGCATCCGCTTACAGACAAGCTGTGACCGTCTCCGGGAGCTGCATGTGTCA
GAGGTTTTCACCGTCATCACCGAAACGCGCGAGACGAAAGGGCCTCGTGATACGCCTATTTTTATAGGTT
AATGTCATGATAATAATGGTTTCTTAGACGTCAGGTGGCACTTTTCGGGGAAATGTGCGCGGAACCCCTA
TTTGTTTATTTTTCTAAATACATTCAAATATGTATCCGCTCATGAGACAATAACCCTGATAAATGCTTCA
ATAATATTGAAAAAGGAAGAGTATGAGTATTCAACATTTCCGTGTCGCCCTTATTCCCTTTTTTGCGGCA
TTTTGCCTTCCTGTTTTTGCTCACCCAGAAACGCTGGTGAAAGTAAAAGATGCTGAAGATCAGTTGGGTG
CACGAGTGGGTTACATCGAACTGGATCTCAACAGCGGTAAGATCCTTGAGAGTTTTCGCCCCGAAGAACG
TTTTCCAATGATGAGCACTTTTAAAGTTCTGCTATGTGGCGCGGTATTATCCCGTATTGACGCCGGGCAA
GAGCAACTCGGTCGCCGCATACACTATTCTCAGAATGACTTGGTTGAGTACTCACCAGTCACAGAAAAGC
ATCTTACGGATGGCATGACAGTAAGAGAATTATGCAGTGCTGCCATAACCATGAGTGATAACACTGCGGC
CAACTTACTTCTGACAACGATCGGAGGACCGAAGGAGCTAACCGCTTTTTTGCACAACATGGGGGATCAT
GTAACTCGCCTTGATCGTTGGGAACCGGAGCTGAATGAAGCCATACCAAACGACGAGCGTGACACCACGA
TGCCTGTAGCAATGGCAACAACGTTGCGCAAACTATTAACTGGCGAACTACTTACTCTAGCTTCCCGGCA
ACAATTAATAGACTGGATGGAGGCGGATAAAGTTGCAGGACCACTTCTGCGCTCGGCCCTTCCGGCTGGC
TGGTTTATTGCTGATAAATCTGGAGCCGGTGAGCGTGGAAGCCGCGGTATCATTGCAGCACTGGGGCCAG
ATGGTAAGCCCTCCCGTATCGTAGTTATCTACACGACGGGGAGTCAGGCAACTATGGATGAACGAAATAG
ACAGATCGCTGAGATAGGTGCCTCACTGATTAAGCATTGGTAACTGTCAGACCAAGTTTACTCATATATA
CTTTAGATTGATTTAAAACTTCATTTTTAATTTAAAAGGATCTAGGTGAAGATCCTTTTTGATAATCTCA
TGACCAAAATCCCTTAACGTGAGTTTTCGTTCCACTGAGCGTCAGACCCCGTAGAAAAGATCAAAGGATC
TTCTTGAGATCCTTTTTTTCTGCGCGTAATCTGCTGCTTGCAAACAAAAAAACCACCGCTACCAGCGGTG
GTTTGTTTGCCGGATCAAGAGCTACCAACTCTTTTTCCGAAGGTAACTGGCTTCAGCAGAGCGCAGATAC
CAAATACTGTTCTTCTAGTGTAGCCGTAGTTAGGCCACCACTTCAAGAACTCTGTAGCACCGCCTACATA
CCTCGCTCTGCTAATCCTGTTACCAGTGGCTGCTGCCAGTGGCGATAAGTCGTGTCTTACCGGGTTGGAC
TCAAGACGATAGTTACCGGATAAGGCGCAGCGGTCGGGCTGAACGGGGGGTTCGTGCACACAGCCCAGCT
TGGAGCGAACGACCTACACCGAACTGAGATACCTACAGCGTGAGCTATGAGAAAGCGCCACGCTTCCCGA
AGGGAGAAAGGCGGACAGGTATCCGGTAAGCGGCAGGGTCGGAACAGGAGAGCGCACGAGGGAGCTTCCA
GGGGGAAACGCCTGGTATCTTTATAGTCCTGTCGGGTTTCGCCACCTCTGACTTGAGCGTCGATTTTTGT
GATGCTCGTCAGGGGGGCGGAGCCTATGGAAAAACGCCAGCAACGCGGCCTTTTTACGGTTCCTGGCCTT
TTGCTGGCCTTTTGCTCACATGTGAGGGCCTATTTCCCATGATTCCTTCATATTTGCATATACGATACAA
GGCTGTTAGAGAGATAATTGGAATTAATTTGACTGTAAACACAAAGATATTAGTACAAAATACGTGACGT
AGAAAGTAATAATTTCTTGGGTAGTTTGCAGTTTTAAAATTATGTTTTAAAATGGACTATCATATGCTTA
CCGTAACTTGAAAGTATTTCGATTTCTTGGCTTTATATATCTTGTGGAAAGGACGAAACACCGCCTCCAC
TAAGCTCGAGACCGTTTTAGAGCTAGAAATAGCAAGTTAAAATAAGGCTAGTCCGTTATCAACTTGAAAA
AGTGGCACCGAGTCGGTGCTTTTTTGTTTTAGAGCTAGAAATAGCAAGTTAAAATAAGGCTAGTCCGTTT
TTAGCGCGTGCGCCAATTCTGCAGACAAATGGCTCTAGAGGTACC
